Addgene plasmid #115000: RUL1 K1_pECIA2
Purpose: Bait vector RUL1 K1_pECIA2 should be used with prey vector RUL1 K1_pECIA14.
Depositing lab: Youssef Belkhadir. Depositing organization: Gregor Mendel Institute of Molecular Plant Biology. Publication: An extracellular network of Arabidopsis leucine-rich repeat receptor kinases. Smakowska-Luzan E, Mott GA, Parys K, Stegmann M, Howton TC, Layeghifard M, Neuhold J, Lehner A, Kong J, Grunwald K, Weinberger N, Satbhai SB, Mayer D, Busch W, Madalinski M, Stolt-Bergner P, Provart NJ, Mukhtar MS, Zipfel C, Desveaux D, Guttman DS, Belkhadir Y. Nature. 2018 Jan 18;553(7688):342-346. doi: 10.1038/nature25184. Epub 2018 Jan 10. PubMed 29320478.
Backbone
  Vector backbone: pECIA2
  Backbone manufacturer: Chris Garcia (Addgene plasmid # 47032)
  Vector type: Insect Expression
Growth in bacteria
  Bacterial resistance: Ampicillin, 100 μg/mL
  Growth temperature: 37°C
  Growth strain: DH5alpha
  Copy number: High Copy
Gene/Insert
  Gene/Insert name: AT5G05160
  Species: A. thaliana (mustard weed)
  Promoter: Metallothionein (Copper-Inducible)
  Tag / fusion protein: Fc, V5 and hexahistidine tags (C terminal on backbone)
  Cloning method: Ligation Independent Cloning
Terms and licenses: Academic/Nonprofit Terms; Industry Terms: Not Available to Industry
Depositor comments: Plasmid for secreted expression in Drosophila cell culture by induction via CuSO4. Insert is an extracellular domain of indicated LRR-RK, C-terminally tagged with Fc, V5 and hexahistidine tags. Insert Protein Sequence: SDEQALLNFAASVPHPPKLNWNKNLSLCSSWIGITCDESNPTSRVVAVRLPGVGLYGSIPPATLGKLDALKVLSLRSNSLFGTLPSDILSLPSLEYLYLQHNNFSGELTTNSLPSISKQLVVLDLSYNSLSGNIPSGLRNLSQITVLYLQNNSFDGPIDSLDLPSVKVVNLSYNNLSGPIPEHLKKSPEYSFIGNSLLCGPPLNACSGGAISPSSNLPRPLTENLHPVRR
How to cite: RUL1 K1_pECIA2 was a gift from Youssef Belkhadir (Addgene plasmid # 115000 ; http://n2t.net/addgene:115000 ; RRID:Addgene_115000)
