[The description below was written by a language model from this plasmid's Addgene catalogue record and pLannotate feature annotations shown in this document.]
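Description:
RUL1 K1_pECIA2 is an insect-cell expression plasmid built on the pECIA2 backbone and designed for secreted protein production in Drosophila cell culture. It is propagated in E. coli as a high-copy plasmid through a ColE1/pUC-type origin and is selected with ampicillin via the β-lactamase gene. The sequenced record is about 5 kb. Besides these elements, it carries only vestigial bacterial cloning-vector remnants: lac promoter/operator and fragments of lacZα, lacI, rop and bom. None of these has a role in expression of the insert.

The expression cassette is driven by the Drosophila metallothionein promoter, which is induced by adding copper sulfate. Downstream, a Drosophila BiP signal sequence directs the product into the secretory pathway. It is fused in frame to the extracellular domain of the Arabidopsis thaliana leucine-rich repeat receptor kinase encoded by AT5G05160 (RUL1), which was inserted by ligation-independent cloning. The ectodomain is followed by a human IgG1 Fc region, a V5 epitope and, according to the catalogue entry, a hexahistidine tag. The His tag is not separately annotated in the feature table. An SV40 polyadenylation signal lies after the cassette, although the feature table annotates it on the opposite strand.

The plasmid serves as the "bait" construct in a pairwise extracellular interaction assay and is intended for use with the matching prey vector RUL1 K1_pECIA14. It belongs to a collection built to map the interaction network among the extracellular domains of Arabidopsis LRR receptor kinases. The Fc fusion typically allows capture of the secreted bait, while the V5 and His tags allow detection or purification.
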