Features (pLannotate 1.2.2; 18 found; start..end, strand, type, name):
     23..449     +  promoter       MT promoter: Drosophila metallothionein promoter
    467..520     +  sig_peptide    BiP signal sequence: Drosophila BiP signal sequence
    515..1162    +  CDS            Y5830_ARATH (fragment): Experimental evidence at protein level: Swiss-Prot protein existence level 1. From Arabidopsis thaliana (Mouse-ear cress).
   1241..1921    +  CDS            IGHG1 (fragment): IGHG1_HUMAN - Experimental evidence at protein level: Swiss-Prot protein existence level 1. Constant region of immunoglobulin heavy chains. Immunoglobulins, also known as antibodies, are membrane-bound or secreted glycoproteins produced by B lymphocytes. In the recognition phase of humoral immunity, the membrane-bound immunoglobulins serve as receptors which, upon binding of a specific antigen, trigger the clonal expansion and differentiation of B lymphocytes into immunoglobulins- secreting plasma cells. Secreted immunoglobulins mediate the effector phase of humoral immunity, which results in
   1940..1981    +  CDS            V5 tag: epitope tag from simian virus 5
   2081..2215    -  polyA_signal   SV40 poly(A) signal: SV40 polyadenylation signal
   2238..2322    -  CDS            large T antigen (fragment): large T antigen from SV40 (simian virus 40)
   2322..2346    +  misc_feature   MCS (fragment): pUC18/19 multiple cloning site
   2383..2399    -  protein_bind   lac operator: The lac repressor binds to the lac operator to inhibit transcription in E. coli. This inhibition can be relieved by adding lactose or isopropyl-β-D-thiogalactopyranoside (IPTG). lac repressor encoded by lacI
   2407..2437    -  promoter       lac promoter: promoter for the E. coli lac operon
   2452..2473    -  protein_bind   CAP binding site: CAP binding activates transcription in the presence of cAMP. E. coli catabolite activator protein
   2486..2578    -  CDS            lacI (fragment): lac repressor; lacI; The lac repressor binds to the lac operator to inhibit transcription in E. coli. This inhibition can be relieved by adding lactose or isopropyl-β-D-thiogalactopyranoside (IPTG).
   2761..3349    -  rep_origin     ori: high-copy-number ColE1/pMB1/pBR322/pUC origin of replication
   3520..4380    -  CDS            AmpR: β-lactamase; bla; confers resistance to ampicillin, carbenicillin, and related antibiotics
   4381..4485    -  promoter       AmpR promoter: bla
   4580..4615    +  CDS            rop (fragment): Rop protein, which maintains plasmids at low copy number; rop
   4717..4816    +  misc_feature   bom (fragment): basis of mobility region from pBR322
   4822..21      -  CDS            lacZα (fragment) (across the origin): LacZα fragment of β-galactosidase; lacZ fragment
>Addgene plasmid #115000 | RUL1 K1_pECIA2 | addgene full sequence | sequence record 296813 | Addgene NGS Result
GTAAAACGACGGCCAGTGAATTAATTCGTTGCAGGACAGGATGTGGTGCCCGATGTGACTAGCTCTTTGC
TGCAGGCCGTCCTATCCTCTGGTTCCGATAAGAGACCCAGAACTCCGGCCCCCCACCGCCCACCGCCACC
CCCATACATATGTGGTACGCAAGTAAGAGTGCCTGCGCATGCCCCATGTGCCCCACCAAGAGCTTTGCAT
CCCATACAAGTCCCCAAAGTGGAGAACCGAACCAATTCTTCGCGGGCAGAACAAAAGCTTCTGCACACGT
CTCCACTCGAATTTGGAGCCGGCCGGCGTGTGCAAAAGAGGTGAATCGAACGAAAGACCCGTGTGTAAAG
CCGCGTTTCCAAAATGTATAAAACCGAGAGCATCTGGCCAATGTGCATCAGTTGTGGTCAGCAGCAAAAT
CAAGTGAATCATCTCAGTGCAACTAAAGGGGGGATCCGATCTCAATATGAAGTTATGCATATTACTGGCC
GTCGTGGCCTTTGTTGGCCTCTCGCTCGGGTCAGACGAACAAGCCCTTCTCAACTTTGCAGCATCAGTCC
CACATCCACCAAAACTCAACTGGAACAAGAACCTCTCTCTCTGCTCTTCATGGATCGGCATTACTTGTGA
TGAATCCAACCCCACCAGCCGCGTTGTAGCTGTCCGTCTTCCAGGAGTTGGCCTCTACGGCTCAATCCCT
CCTGCCACATTAGGCAAACTAGACGCTCTCAAAGTCCTTAGCCTCAGATCCAACTCTCTCTTTGGAACTT
TACCTTCTGATATTCTCTCACTCCCTTCTCTTGAATACCTTTATCTCCAACACAACAACTTCTCCGGCGA
ACTCACCACTAATTCTTTGCCGTCGATCTCCAAGCAGCTTGTTGTCTTGGACTTGTCTTATAACTCTTTA
TCTGGTAACATTCCTTCCGGTCTCCGGAACTTGTCTCAGATCACTGTATTGTACCTTCAAAACAACTCTT
TTGATGGTCCCATTGATTCTCTTGATCTCCCGAGTGTAAAAGTTGTAAATTTGAGCTATAACAACTTAAG
TGGACCCATCCCTGAGCATCTCAAGAAGTCACCGGAATATTCTTTCATCGGAAACTCATTACTATGTGGT
CCACCTCTGAATGCATGTTCCGGAGGAGCCATCTCTCCGTCTTCAAATTTGCCTAGACCGTTGACAGAGA
ATCTCCATCCTGTCCGGAGGCTGGAGGTGCTGTTCCAGGGACCAGGGAGCGACAAAACTCACACATGCCC
ACCGTGCCCAGCACCTGAACTCCTGGGGGGACCGTCAGTCTTCCTCTTCCCCCCAAAACCCAAGGACACC
CTCATGATCTCCCGGACCCCTGAGGTCACATGCGTGGTGGTGGACGTGAGCCACGAAGACCCTGAGGTCA
AGTTCAACTGGTACGTGGACGGCGTGGAGGTGCATAATGCCAAGACAAAGCCGCGGGAGGAGCAGTACAA
CAGCACGTACCGTGTGGTCAGCGTCCTCACCGTCCTGCACCAGGACTGGCTGAATGGCAAGGAGTACAAG
TGCAAGGTCTCCAACAAAGCCCTCCCAGCCCCCATCGAGAAAACCATCTCCAAAGCCAAAGGGCAGCCCC
GAGAACCACAGGTGTACACCCTGCCCCCATCCCGGGAGGAGATGACCAAGAACCAGGTCAGCCTGACCTG
CCTGGTCAAAGGCTTCTATCCCAGCGACATCGCCGTGGAGTGGGAGAGCAATGGGCAGCCGGAGAACAAC
TACAAGACCACGCCTCCCGTGCTGGACTCCGACGGCTCCTTCTTCCTCTACAGCAAGCTCACCGTGGACA
AGAGCAGGTGGCAGCAGGGGAACGTCTTCTCATGCTCCGTGATGCATGAGGGTCTGCACAACCACTACAC
GCAGAAGAGCCTCTCCCTGTCTCCGGGTAAATCTAGAGGGCCCTTCGAAGGTAAGCCTATCCCTAACCCT
CTCCTCGGTCTCGATTCTACGCGTACCGGTCATCATCACCATCACCATTGAGTTTAAACCCGCTGATCAG
CCTCGACTGTGCCTTCTAAGGCCTGAGCTCGCTGATCAGCCTCGATCGAGGATCCAGACATGATAAGATA
CATTGATGAGTTTGGACAAACCACAACTAGAATGCAGTGAAAAAAATGCTTTATTTGTGAAATTTGTGAT
GCTATTGCTTTATTTGTAACCATTATAAGCTGCAATAAACAAGTTAACAACAACAATTGCATTCATTTTA
TGTTTCAGGTTCAGGGGGAGGTGTGGGAGGTTTTTTAAAGCAAGTAAAACCTCTACAAATGTGGTATGGC
TGATTATGATCAGTCGACCTGCAGGCATGCAAGCTTGGCGTAATCATGGTCATAGCTGTTTCCTGTGTGA
AATTGTTATCCGCTCACAATTCCACACAACATACGAGCCGGAAGCATAAAGTGTAAAGCCTGGGGTGCCT
AATGAGTGAGCTAACTCACATTAATTGCGTTGCGCTCACTGCCCGCTTTCCAGTCGGGAAACCTGTCGTG
CCAGCTGCATTAATGAATCGGCCAACGCGCGGGGAGAGGCGGTTTGCGTATTGGGCGCTCTTCCGCTTCC
TCGCTCACTGACTCGCTGCGCTCGGTCGTTCGGCTGCGGCGAGCGGTATCAGCTCACTCAAAGGCGGTAA
TACGGTTATCCACAGAATCAGGGGATAACGCAGGAAAGAACATGTGAGCAAAAGGCCAGCAAAAGGCCAG
GAACCGTAAAAAGGCCGCGTTGCTGGCGTTTTTCCATAGGCTCCGCCCCCCTGACGAGCATCACAAAAAT
CGACGCTCAAGTCAGAGGTGGCGAAACCCGACAGGACTATAAAGATACCAGGCGTTTCCCCCTGGAAGCT
CCCTCGTGCGCTCTCCTGTTCCGACCCTGCCGCTTACCGGATACCTGTCCGCCTTTCTCCCTTCGGGAAG
CGTGGCGCTTTCTCATAGCTCACGCTGTAGGTATCTCAGTTCGGTGTAGGTCGTTCGCTCCAAGCTGGGC
TGTGTGCACGAACCCCCCGTTCAGCCCGACCGCTGCGCCTTATCCGGTAACTATCGTCTTGAGTCCAACC
CGGTAAGACACGACTTATCGCCACTGGCAGCAGCCACTGGTAACAGGATTAGCAGAGCGAGGTATGTAGG
CGGTGCTACAGAGTTCTTGAAGTGGTGGCCTAACTACGGCTACACTAGAAGAACAGTATTTGGTATCTGC
GCTCTGCTGAAGCCAGTTACCTTCGGAAAAAGAGTTGGTAGCTCTTGATCCGGCAAACAAACCACCGCTG
GTAGCGGTGGTTTTTTTGTTTGCAAGCAGCAGATTACGCGCAGAAAAAAAGGATCTCAAGAAGATCCTTT
GATCTTTTCTACGGGGTCTGACGCTCAGTGGAACGAAAACTCACGTTAAGGGATTTTGGTCATGAGATTA
TCAAAAAGGATCTTCACCTAGATCCTTTTAAATTAAAAATGAAGTTTTAAATCAATCTAAAGTATATATG
AGTAAACTTGGTCTGACAGTTACCAATGCTTAATCAGTGAGGCACCTATCTCAGCGATCTGTCTATTTCG
TTCATCCATAGTTGCCTGACTCCCCGTCGTGTAGATAACTACGATACGGGAGGGCTTACCATCTGGCCCC
AGTGCTGCAATGATACCGCGAGACCCACGCTCACCGGCTCCAGATTTATCAGCAATAAACCAGCCAGCCG
GAAGGGCCGAGCGCAGAAGTGGTCCTGCAACTTTATCCGCCTCCATCCAGTCTATTAATTGTTGCCGGGA
AGCTAGAGTAAGTAGTTCGCCAGTTAATAGTTTGCGCAACGTTGTTGCCATTGCTACAGGCATCGTGGTG
TCACGCTCGTCGTTTGGTATGGCTTCATTCAGCTCCGGTTCCCAACGATCAAGGCGAGTTACATGATCCC
CCATGTTGTGCAAAAAAGCGGTTAGCTCCTTCGGTCCTCCGATCGTTGTCAGAAGTAAGTTGGCCGCAGT
GTTATCACTCATGGTTATGGCAGCACTGCATAATTCTCTTACTGTCATGCCATCCGTAAGATGCTTTTCT
GTGACTGGTGAGTACTCAACCAAGTCATTCTGAGAATAGTGTATGCGGCGACCGAGTTGCTCTTGCCCGG
CGTCAATACGGGATAATACCGCGCCACATAGCAGAACTTTAAAAGTGCTCATCATTGGAAAACGTTCTTC
GGGGCGAAAACTCTCAAGGATCTTACCGCTGTTGAGATCCAGTTCGATGTAACCCACTCGTGCACCCAAC
TGATCTTCAGCATCTTTTACTTTCACCAGCGTTTCTGGGTGAGCAAAAACAGGAAGGCAAAATGCCGCAA
AAAAGGGAATAAGGGCGACACGGAAATGTTGAATACTCATACTCTTCCTTTTTCAATATTATTGAAGCAT
TTATCAGGGTTATTGTCTCATGAGCGGATACATATTTGAATGTATTTAGAAAAATAAACAAATAGGGGTT
CCGCGCACATTTCCCCGAAAAGTGCCACCTGACGTCTAAGAAACCATTATTATCATGACATTAACCTATA
AAAATAGGCGTATCACGAGGCCCTTTCGTCTCGCGCGTTTCGGTGATGACGGTGAAAACCTCTGACACAT
GCAGCTCCCGGAGACGGTCACAGCTTGTCTGTAAGCGGATGCCGGGAGCAGACAAGCCCGTCAGGGCGCG
TCAGCGGGTGTTGGCGGGTGTCGGGGCTGGCTTAACTATGCGGCATCAGAGCAGATTGTACTGAGAGTGC
ACCATATGCGGTGTGAAATACCGCACAGATGCGTAAGGAGAAAATACCGCATCAGGCGCCATTCGCCATT
CAGGCTGCGCAACTGTTGGGAAGGGCGATCGGTGCGGGCCTCTTCGCTATTACGCCAGCTGGCGAAAGGG
GGATGTGCTGCAAGGCGATTAAGTTGGGTAACGCCAGGGTTTTCCCAGTCACGACGTT
